>Addgene plasmid #236660 | pAAVLINK-EF1alpha-5' KDM2B | addgene full sequence | sequence record 476881 | Addgene NGS Result
ACGCTGACGATCTCCTCCACGTCCGACAAGTCCTCGTTCTCGTCGTATCGCTGGCGGTCAATCGGGCGCT
GTGTGGCCGACTCAAATTCAAAGCATTTTGTATATATAACTGTTTTCTTTTTTTGCTTTTCTGCTGCATG
TCTTTTTCGTGGGGGGTGATCCTCTGCAGATCCCCCCATTTGCGGACCCGCAGATCCAGCATAGTCAGGT
ACGTCATAAGGGTACATGGTGGCCGTACGGTAGGCGCCGGTCACAGCTTGGATCTGTAACGGCGCAGAAC
AGAAAACGAAACAAAGACGTAGAGTTGAGCAAGCAGGGTCAGGCAAAGCGTGGAGAGCCGGCTGAGTCTA
GGTAGGCTCCAAGGGAGCGCCGGACAAAGGCCCGGTCTCGACCTGAGCTTTAAACTTACCTAGACGGCGG
ACGCAGTTCAGGAGGCACCACAGGCGGGAGGCGGCAGAACGCGACTCAACCGGCGTGGATGGCGGCCTCA
GGTAGGGCGGCGGGCGCGTGAAGGAGAGATGCGAGCCCCTCGAAGCTTCAGCTGTGTTCTGGCGGCAAAC
CCGTTGCGAAAAAGAACGTTCACGGCGACTACTGCACTTATATACGGTTCTCCCCCACCCTCGGGAAAAA
GGCGGAGCCAGTACACGACATCACTTTCCCAGTTTACCCCGCGCCACCTTCTCTAGGCACCCGTTCAATT
GCCGACCCCTCCCCCCAACTTCTCGGGGACTGTGGGCGATGTGCGCTCTGCCCACTGACGGGCACCGGAG
CGATCGCAGATCCACGCGTGCGGCCGCAGGAACCCCTAGTGATGGAGTTGGCCACTCCCTCTCTGCGCGC
TCGCTCGCTCACTGAGGCCGGGCGACCAAAGGTCGCCCGACGCCCGGGCGGCCTCAGTGAGCGAGCGAGC
GCGCAGCTGCCTGCAGGACATGTGAGCAAAAGGCCAGCAAAAGGCCAGGAACCGTAAAAAGGCCGCGTTG
CTGGCGTTTTTCCATAGGCTCCGCCCCCCTGACGAGCATCACAAAAATCGACGCTCAAGTCAGAGGTGGC
GAAACCCGACAGGACTATAAAGATACCAGGCGTTTCCCCCTGGAAGCTCCCTCGTGCGCTCTCCTGTTCC
GACCCTGCCGCTTACCGGATACCTGTCCGCCTTTCTCCCTTCGGGAAGCGTGGCGCTTTCTCATAGCTCA
CGCTGTAGGTATCTCAGTTCGGTGTAGGTCGTTCGCTCCAAGCTGGGCTGTGTGCACGAACCCCCCGTTC
AGCCCGACCGCTGCGCCTTATCCGGTAACTATCGTCTTGAGTCCAACCCGGTAAGACACGACTTATCGCC
ACTGGCAGCAGCCACTGGTAACAGGATTAGCAGAGCGAGGTATGTAGGCGGTGCTACAGAGTTCTTGAAG
TGGTGGCCTAACTACGGCTACACTAGAAGAACAGTATTTGGTATCTGCGCTCTGCTGAAGCCAGTTACCT
TCGGAAAAAGAGTTGGTAGCTCTTGATCCGGCAAACAAACCACCGCTGGTAGCGGTGGTTTTTTTGTTTG
CAAGCAGCAGATTACGCGCAGAAAAAAAGGATCTCAAGAAGATCCTTTGATCTTTTCTACGGGGTCTGAC
GCTCAGTGGAACGAAAACTCACGTTAAGGGATTTTGGTCATGAGATTATCAAAAAGGATCTTCACCTAGA
TCCTTTTAAATTAAAAATGAAGTTTTAAATCAATCTAAAGTATATATGAGTAAACTTGGTCTGACAGTTA
CCAATGCTTAATCAGTGAGGCACCTATCTCAGCGATCTGTCTATTTCGTTCATCCATAGTTGCCTGACTC
CCCGTCGTGTAGATAACTACGATACGGGAGGGCTTACCATCTGGCCCCAGTGCTGCAATGATACCGCGAG
ACCCACGCTCACCGGCTCCAGATTTATCAGCAATAAACCAGCCAGCCGGAAGGGCCGAGCGCAGAAGTGG
TCCTGCAACTTTATCCGCCTCCATCCAGTCTATTAATTGTTGCCGGGAAGCTAGAGTAAGTAGTTCGCCA
GTTAATAGTTTGCGCAACGTTGTTGCCATTGCTACAGGCATCGTGGTGTCACGCTCGTCGTTTGGTATGG
CTTCATTCAGCTCCGGTTCCCAACGATCAAGGCGAGTTACATGATCCCCCATGTTGTGCAAAAAAGCGGT
TAGCTCCTTCGGTCCTCCGATCGTTGTCAGAAGTAAGTTGGCCGCAGTGTTATCACTCATGGTTATGGCA
GCACTGCATAATTCTCTTACTGTCATGCCATCCGTAAGATGCTTTTCTGTGACTGGTGAGTACTCAACCA
AGTCATTCTGAGAATAGTGTATGCGGCGACCGAGTTGCTCTTGCCCGGCGTCAATACGGGATAATACCGC
GCCACATAGCAGAACTTTAAAAGTGCTCATCATTGGAAAACGTTCTTCGGGGCGAAAACTCTCAAGGATC
TTACCGCTGTTGAGATCCAGTTCGATGTAACCCACTCGTGCACCCAACTGATCTTCAGCATCTTTTACTT
TCACCAGCGTTTCTGGGTGAGCAAAAACAGGAAGGCAAAATGCCGCAAAAAAGGGAATAAGGGCGACACG
GAAATGTTGAATACTCATACTCTTCCTTTTTCAATATTATTGAAGCATTTATCAGGGTTATTGTCTCATG
AGCGGATACATATTTGAATGTATTTAGAAAAATAAACAAATAGGGGTTCCGCGCACATTTCCCCGAAAAG
TGCCACCTGACGTCTAAGAAACCATTATTATCATGACATTAACCTATAAAAATAGGCGTATCACGAGGCC
CTTTCGTCTCGCGCGTTTCGGTGATGACGGTGAAAACCTCTGACACATGCAGCTCCCGGAGACGGTCACA
GCTTGTCTGTAAGCGGATGCCGGGAGCAGACAAGCCCGTCAGGGCGCGTCAGCGGGTGTTGGCGGGTGTC
GGGGCTGGCTTAACTATGCGGCATCAGAGCAGATTGTACTGAGAGTGCACCATAAAATTGTAAACGTTAA
TATTTTGTTAAAATTCGCGTTAAATTTTTGTTAAATCAGCTCATTTTTTAACCAATAGACCGAAATCGGC
AAAATCCCTTATAAATCAAAAGAATAGCCCGAGATAGAGT
[37 nt withheld, positions 3121-3157]
AAAGAACGTGGACTCCAACGTCAAAGG
[141 nt withheld, positions 3185-3325]
G
[46 nt withheld, positions 3327-3372]
A
[95 nt withheld, positions 3374-3468]
TATGCGGTGTGAAATACCGCACAGATGCGTAAGGAGAAAATACCGCATCAGGCGCCCCTGCAGGCAGCTG
CGCGCTCGCTCGCTCACTGAGGCCGCCCGGGCAAAGCCCGGGCGTCGGGCGACCTTTGGTCGCCCGGCCT
CAGTGAGCGAGCGAGCGCGCAGAGAGGGAGTGGCCAACTCCATCACTAGGGGTTCCTGCGGCCGCTCGGT
CCGCACGTGCCACACCGGTCTCCATAACTTAATAACTTCGTATAAAGTATCCTATACGAATAATAGCTTA
TTGGTCTCCTTAAACCTGTCTTGTAACCTTGATACTTACCTTCCTTGTTGTCCCGGTTCATCTTCTGCTC
CTTGAGCAGGGAGCCGGGCAGGTTGGAGGCGTACTTAAAGCCAGGGCCACGCTTTTGTTTCCCGGTCTTG
CCGGCGTGGTTACACTTCGGACACTCCCAGCAGTTTGGAAGCTCGTCGTTGACCACACCCTCTGACTCCT
TAATCTTAAGGCATCCAGGGTGGATGATTTCATTGCAGATGGAGCACTCCATGAGCATGAGGTTAAACTT
GCCTTCCTCCTCTTCCACCGTGTCTTCCTTCCCCGCCTCGCCACACACAAGGCACACGGCGGTGTGGGGC
AGCACTGGCGCGATGCACTGCCGCATGATGCAGCTCTGCTTCATGCGCCCGGGGCCCCCGAACTTCTTCA
TGTCCTTGCAGAAGTGGCACTCTCCGCACTCGGTCCGCAGGCAGGCCTCGCACTTGCGGCATCGCGTCCG
GCGCCGCCGAGCTCCTGCCGTTGTCCGGTTGGCGACCAACTTCACCGCGGAGGCCGGGCCCAGCTTCCCC
TTGGGCCGACCCACAGCCCGGTTCTTTGGAGTCTTCTTTGGCCAAGTCACCACAGGGACCCCAGTGATGG
CCAGACTAGGGTCATCATCTGCGTGCTCCTTCAGGACGTTCTTCACACCCTCCAGGAGTGCCTGGGGGTC
CTCGATGCCCTCGGGGACACACTTCTTGTTCTCCGGGAGGGATTCCAGTTTCTCCACCAGAGCTTTCAGG
CCCTTCAGTTCAAACTCAGTGAGATGGGTCCATTTGGCAGAGACCTCCGTGGCGGGAGAGCCGGTGGGGG
TCTTGGGGTAGTCTACGGCCAATGTGGTGGACTTCACACTTTCCTCCGACTCATTAGACAAAGTCCTTTT
GAGGAATCGCAGGGCAGGTGCTTTGGGCTTCTTCCCGAGGGCCTCCTGGTCCTCAGAGGGCGTGCTGGTG
GGTGAAGTGGAGCCATCGGTGGGCGGTTTGGGTGCCCTGTCCCTGCCCTCGCCCTCCTCGTCCTTCTCCT
CCTCCTCCTGAGGCTGCTGATCACAGGCCTCCTCCTCCATCTCCAGCCAGGAATCCGAAGAGAAGCCGTC
TATGCTGGGCTTCCTCGGGGCATCAATAAGCATCGACTCCCTCTGGTATTCCTGAGTGAGGTGGGAGCGC
TGGGTCACACAGTACACGTATCTCTCCAGGACATACCAGCACATCTCATAGTAGAAGGGGTAACGGAATT
TGGGCTGCACCCGCGTCCTGTCCTCGATCTCGTAGATCCGCAGCTGCATGGGCACGTTAAAGCTGTGCAG
GATGTTTCCGCCGAACACCAAAGAGTCTACAGGGGTGTAGACGGCATGGATCCAACCGGAAGGGATGAAA
AATGTGTAGCCCTGCTTCAGCTCAATTCTTTGGCATCGTTCCACACGGTCTCCCAGAAAGATGTCACTCT
GTTTGCCTGACAGCACCCACTCCTCGTACAGCGCCAAATTGTGCAGCGTTGGAGGAATCAGCCAAAAAAT
CTTCCCACCCCGGAAAACATGGTACCAAACGGAAGTGCCTCCAAAGTCGATGTGGAAGTCGGTGAAACAA
CCTTTCACGCTCATCAGACAGTACTTTTTCACTTTCGGGTACTTCATCTCTGCAATGGCGTTCGTGGCTT
CTGTCTGCTTCTCCTTCAGATGCTGGGGCCACATGTTGTCCACCCAGTCCACCAGGTCTACCACAGTCGG
ACGCTTGACCAAGTGCTCCAGCTTGGTGTGGCTGAACTCTAGGCTGATGACGTTGTACAGCTTGTCCCGC
TGGGCCTCGGGCGTCTCGTAGTAACGCACAAACTGGGACATGCTCATCTCCGTGCCCTTCTGGGTGTTCA
CATCCATCACGTCCACAAGCCGCCGGCTCCCCACTAGGAGTTTGACGTCTCGGACTGTGAAATCAGGGTC
AGGCATCTTAATTCCCAGTCCATCCTTTTCTCGAAATATCAGGGGAACCCTGAGAGCTTCTCTCTGTACG
TACTCATAGTTGAAATCTTTGCCCTCCATGGCGTGCACGAAGTCCCCCTGGTACAGCTGGCTGCGAAGCT
TCTCCTCCAGGCTGAAGCCGCGG
Features (pLannotate 1.2.2; 15 found; start..end, strand, type, name):
    261..529     -  LTR            5' LTR (truncated): truncated 5' long terminal repeat (LTR) from human T-cell leukemia virus (HTLV) type 1
    542..753     -  promoter       EF-1α core promoter: core promoter for human elongation factor EF-1α
    833..860     -  repeat_region  AAV2 ITR (fragment): inverted terminal repeat of adeno-associated virus serotype 2 inverted
    889..916     -  repeat_region  AAV2 ITR (fragment): inverted terminal repeat of adeno-associated virus serotype 2 inverted
    989..1577    -  rep_origin     ori: high-copy-number ColE1/pMB1/pBR322/pUC origin of replication
   1748..2608    -  CDS            AmpR: β-lactamase; bla; confers resistance to ampicillin, carbenicillin, and related antibiotics
   2609..2713    -  promoter       AmpR promoter: bla
   2808..2843    +  CDS            rop (fragment): Rop protein, which maintains plasmids at low copy number; rop
   2945..2994    +  misc_feature   bom (fragment): basis of mobility region from pBR322
   2995..3450    -  rep_origin     f1 ori (sequence partly withheld): f1 bacteriophage origin of replication; arrow indicates direction of (+) strand synthesis
   3469..3520    +  misc_feature   bom (fragment): basis of mobility region from pBR322
   3525..3665    -  repeat_region  AAV2 ITR: inverted terminal repeat of adeno-associated virus serotype 2 inverted
   3710..3738    -  protein_bind   lox2272 (fragment): Cre-mediated recombination occurs in the 8-bp core sequence (GGATACTT). lox2272 sites are compatible with each other, but incompatible with loxP or loxN sites (Lee and Saito, 1988). Cre recombinase
   3747..3787    -  intron         chimeric intron (fragment): chimera between introns from human β-globin and immunoglobulin heavy chain genes
   3783..191     -  CDS            KDM2B (fragment) (across the origin): KDM2B_HUMAN - Also known as CXXC2, FBL10, FBXL10, JHDM1B, NDY1 From Homo sapiens (Human).
