[The description below was written by a language model from this plasmid's Addgene catalogue record and pLannotate feature annotations shown in this document.]
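Description:
pAAVLINK-EF1alpha-5' KDM2B is an AAV transfer plasmid, built on the pAAV-hSyn-EGFP backbone, that carries the upstream half of a split expression cassette for human KDM2B (also known as FBXL10 or JHDM1B). It belongs to the AAVLINK system, a DNA-recombination approach for delivering cargos too large for a single AAV genome. In bacteria the plasmid replicates from a high-copy ColE1/pUC-type origin and is selected with ampicillin through the β-lactamase gene. An f1 phage origin is also present, along with small pBR322-derived rop and bom remnants.

Between the AAV2 inverted terminal repeats, which allow the cassette to be packaged into AAV particles, the annotated features form a single transcription unit on the reverse strand. It begins with the EF-1α core promoter, followed by a truncated HTLV-1 5' LTR segment, a pairing commonly used as a compact composite promoter. Next comes a KDM2B coding fragment of about 2.3 kb that spans the sequence origin. The catalogue lists an N-terminal HA tag, although the feature table does not annotate it separately. The coding fragment runs directly into a short piece of a chimeric β-globin/immunoglobulin intron, followed by a partial lox2272 site just inside the ITR. This layout suggests that the intron piece acts as a splice-donor half, and that Cre-mediated recombination at the lox site joins this genome to a matching 3' vector. The junction would then be spliced out to restore full-length KDM2B, though the record does not state this mechanism. No polyadenylation signal is annotated, as expected for a 5' half. One ITR is detected only as fragments. The corresponding partner vectors are not identified in the record, which refers to the publication for them.
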