Addgene plasmid #236660: pAAVLINK-EF1alpha-5' KDM2B
Purpose: 5' AAVLINK plasmid for KDM2B expression
Depositing lab: Zhonghua Lu. Depositing organization: Shenzhen Institute of Advanced Technology (SIAT), Chinese Academy of Sciences. Publication: AAVLINK: A potent DNA-recombination method for large cargo delivery in gene therapy. Lin J, Lin Y, Liu N, Cao W, Zhang J, Wen S, Zhang Y, Liao W, Hong Z, Lin Y, Liu Q, Liu H, Li Q, Chen B, Li M, Luo Z, Yang L, Yang Y, Zheng SH, Wang Y, Chu H, Hu Y, Qin Y, Luo BX, Tian S, Chen Y, Yan T, Yang L, Wang H, Liu T, Jiang Y, Lu Z. Cell. 2026 Feb 5;189(3):969-986.e17. doi: 10.1016/j.cell.2025.12.039. Epub 2026 Jan 27. PubMed 41605211.
Backbone
  Vector backbone: pAAV-hSyn-EGFP
  Backbone manufacturer: Addgene
  Vector type: AAV
Growth in bacteria
  Bacterial resistance: Ampicillin, 100 μg/mL
  Growth temperature: 37°C
  Growth strain: NEB Stable
  Copy number: High Copy
Gene/Insert
  Gene/Insert name: KDM2B
  Species: H. sapiens (human)
  Entrez Gene: KDM2B (a.k.a. CXXC2, FBXL10, Fbl10, JHDM1B, PCCX2)
  Promoter: EF1alpha
  Tag / fusion protein: HA (N terminal on insert)
  Cloning method: Restriction Enzyme; 5′ cloning site unknown (unknown if destroyed)
Terms and licenses: Academic/Nonprofit Terms; Industry Terms: Not Available to Industry
Depositor comments: See publication for corresponding AAV Link vectors.
How to cite: pAAVLINK-EF1alpha-5' KDM2B was a gift from Zhonghua Lu (Addgene plasmid # 236660 ; http://n2t.net/addgene:236660 ; RRID:Addgene_236660)
